Addgene plasmid #142315: TFORF2028
Purpose: Lentiviral vector for overexpressing transcription factor ORFs with unique 24-bp barcodes. Barcodes facilitate identification of transcription factors in pooled screens.
Depositing lab: Feng Zhang. Depositing organization: Broad Institute. Publication: A transcription factor atlas of directed differentiation. Joung J, Ma S, Tay T, Geiger-Schuller KR, Kirchgatterer PC, Verdine VK, Guo B, Arias-Garcia MA, Allen WE, Singh A, Kuksenko O, Abudayyeh OO, Gootenberg JS, Fu Z, Macrae RK, Buenrostro JD, Regev A, Zhang F. Cell. 2023 Jan 5;186(1):209-229.e26. doi: 10.1016/j.cell.2022.11.026. PubMed 36608654.
Backbone
  Vector backbone: pLX_TRC317
  Backbone manufacturer: Broad Institute Genetic Perturbation Platform
  Backbone size w/o insert (bp): 8264
  Vector type: Mammalian Expression, Lentiviral
  Selectable markers: Puromycin
Growth in bacteria
  Bacterial resistance: Ampicillin, 100 μg/mL
  Growth temperature: 37°C
  Growth strain: NEB Stable
  Copy number: High Copy
Gene/Insert
  Gene/Insert name: NPAS1
  Species: H. sapiens (human)
  Insert size (bp): 806
  Entrez Gene: NPAS1 (a.k.a. MOP5, PASD5, bHLHe11)
  Promoter: EF1a
  Cloning method: Unknown
  Sequencing primers: 5′ GGGTGGAGACTGAAGTTAGGCCAG; 3′ CACATAGCGTAAAAGGAGCAACATAG
Terms and licenses: Academic/Nonprofit Terms; Industry Terms: Not Available to Industry
Depositor comments: NM_001321086,ENST00000439365 . The transcription factor ORF portion of this plasmid was synthesized by Genewiz. Please test multiple small colonies in case of plasmid recombination. To make this collection available in a timely manner, a portion of this collection was not fully sequenced by Addgene. If an Addgene verified full plasmid sequence is not available, please contact us prior to placing an order to request the full sequence.
How to cite: TFORF2028 was a gift from Feng Zhang (Addgene plasmid # 142315 ; http://n2t.net/addgene:142315 ; RRID:Addgene_142315)
