[The description below was written by a language model from this plasmid's Addgene catalogue record and pLannotate feature annotations shown in this document.]
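Description:
TFORF2028 is a third-generation-style, self-inactivating lentiviral expression plasmid built on the pLX_TRC317 backbone. It belongs to a barcoded library of human transcription factor open reading frames intended for overexpression in mammalian cells. It is maintained in E. coli through a high-copy ColE1/pUC-type origin with ampicillin resistance (AmpR), and it also carries an f1 origin. The record advises using a recombination-tolerant strain and checking several colonies, because the lentiviral repeats can recombine.

The viral portion begins with an RSV promoter fused to a truncated HIV-1 5' LTR, which drives genomic RNA production in packaging cells. This is followed by the Ψ packaging signal with a partial gag sequence, and the RRE for Rev-dependent nuclear export. An SV40 early promoter/origin then drives a puromycin N-acetyltransferase gene for selecting transduced cells, and a cPPT/CTS element aids nuclear import of the provirus. Downstream, the EF-1α promoter constitutively expresses the insert, a short human NPAS1 isoform of about 800 bp. NPAS1 is a bHLH-PAS transcription factor. The automated annotation labels the insert by homology to mouse Npas1, but the catalogue lists it as human and synthesized. A WPRE follows to enhance transcript stability and expression, and the ΔU3 3' LTR and an SV40 poly(A) signal close the cassette.

According to the record, each library member carries a unique 24-bp barcode. The barcode is not annotated in the feature table, and its position is not stated. It allows the transcription factor to be identified by sequencing in pooled overexpression screens, such as those probing directed differentiation.
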