Features (pLannotate 1.2.2; 32 found; start..end, strand, type, name):
      5..231     +  promoter       RSV promoter: Rous sarcoma virus enhancer/promoter
    232..412     +  LTR            5' LTR (truncated): truncated 5' long terminal repeat (LTR) from HIV-1
    459..584     +  misc_feature   HIV-1 Ψ: packaging signal of human immunodeficiency virus type 1
    568..931     +  CDS            HIV-1 gag (fragment): gag protein from human immunodeficiency virus 1; gag
   1077..1310    +  misc_feature   RRE: The Rev response element (RRE) of HIV-1 allows for Rev-dependent mRNA export from the nucleus to the cytoplasm.
   1687..1713    +  CDS            Rev (fragment): human immunodeficiency virus 1 (HIV-1) Rev protein; rev; enhances nuclear export of unspliced and incompletely spliced viral mRNAs
   1720..1743    +  promoter       SV40 promoter (fragment): SV40 early promoter
   1744..1815    +  promoter       SV40 promoter (fragment): SV40 enhancer and early promoter
   1839..1974    +  rep_origin     SV40 ori: SV40 origin of replication
   2020..2616    +  CDS            PuroR (fragment): puromycin N-acetyltransferase; pac from Streptomyces; confers resistance to puromycin
   2665..2782    +  misc_feature   cPPT/CTS: central polypurine tract and central termination sequence of HIV-1
   2847..2913    +  CDS            small t antigen (fragment): SV40 (simian virus 40) small t antigen
   2920..4098    +  promoter       EF-1α promoter: strong constitutive promoter for human elongation factor EF-1α
   4103..4654    +  CDS            Npas1 (fragment): NPAS1_MOUSE - Experimental evidence at protein level: Swiss-Prot protein existence level 1. May control regulatory pathways relevant to schizophrenia and to psychotic illness. May play a role in late central nervous system development by modulating EPO expression in response to cellular oxygen level. Forms a heterodimer that binds core DNA sequence 5'-TACGTG-3' within the hypoxia response element (HRE) leading to transcriptional repression on its target gene TH (PubMed:27782878). From Mus musculus (Mouse).
   4656..4814    +  CDS            Npas1 (fragment): NPAS1_MOUSE - Experimental evidence at protein level: Swiss-Prot protein existence level 1. May control regulatory pathways relevant to schizophrenia and to psychotic illness. May play a role in late central nervous system development by modulating EPO expression in response to cellular oxygen level. Forms a heterodimer that binds core DNA sequence 5'-TACGTG-3' within the hypoxia response element (HRE) leading to transcriptional repression on its target gene TH (PubMed:27782878). From Mus musculus (Mouse).
   4832..4885    +  promoter       U6 promoter (fragment): RNA polymerase III promoter for human U6 snRNA
   4927..5515    +  misc_feature   WPRE: woodchuck hepatitis virus posttranscriptional regulatory element
   5566..5585    +  misc_feature   cPPT/CTS (fragment): central polypurine tract and central termination sequence of HIV-1
   5587..5820    +  LTR            3' LTR (ΔU3): self-inactivating 3' long terminal repeat (LTR) from HIV-1
   5898..6019    +  polyA_signal   SV40 poly(A) signal: SV40 polyadenylation signal
   6059..6194    +  rep_origin     SV40 ori: SV40 origin of replication
   6215..6233    -  promoter       T7 promoter: promoter for bacteriophage T7 RNA polymerase
   6241..6396    +  CDS            lacZα (fragment): LacZα fragment of β-galactosidase; lacZ fragment
   6401..6829    +  rep_origin     f1 ori (sequence partly withheld): f1 bacteriophage origin of replication; arrow indicates direction of (+) strand synthesis
   6882..6986    +  promoter       AmpR promoter: bla
   6987..7847    +  CDS            AmpR: β-lactamase; bla; confers resistance to ampicillin, carbenicillin, and related antibiotics
   8018..8606    +  rep_origin     ori: high-copy-number ColE1/pMB1/pBR322/pUC origin of replication
   8789..8881    +  CDS            lacI (fragment): lac repressor; lacI; The lac repressor binds to the lac operator to inhibit transcription in E. coli. This inhibition can be relieved by adding lactose or isopropyl-β-D-thiogalactopyranoside (IPTG).
   8894..8915    +  protein_bind   CAP binding site: CAP binding activates transcription in the presence of cAMP. E. coli catabolite activator protein
   8930..8960    +  promoter       lac promoter: promoter for the E. coli lac operon
   8968..8984    +  protein_bind   lac operator: The lac repressor binds to the lac operator to inhibit transcription in E. coli. This inhibition can be relieved by adding lactose or isopropyl-β-D-thiogalactopyranoside (IPTG). lac repressor encoded by lacI
   9029..9047    +  promoter       T3 promoter: promoter for bacteriophage T3 RNA polymerase
>Addgene plasmid #142315 | TFORF2028 | addgene full sequence | sequence record 395786 | Addgene NGS Result
TTAATGTAGTCTTATGCAATACTCTTGTAGTCTTGCAACATGGTAACGATGAGTTAGCAACATGCCTTAC
AAGGAGAGAAAAAGCACCGTGCATGCCGATTGGTGGAAGTAAGGTGGTACGATCGTGCCTTATTAGGAAG
GCAACAGACGGGTCTGACATGGATTGGACGAACCACTGAATTGCCGCATTGCAGAGATATTGTATTTAAG
TGCCTAGCTCGATACATAAACGGGTCTCTCTGGTTAGACCAGATCTGAGCCTGGGAGCTCTCTGGCTAAC
TAGGGAACCCACTGCTTAAGCCTCAATAAAGCTTGCCTTGAGTGCTTCAAGTAGTGTGTGCCCGTCTGTT
GTGTGACTCTGGTAACTAGAGATCCCTCAGACCCTTTTAGTCAGTGTGGAAAATCTCTAGCAGTGGCGCC
CGAACAGGGACTTGAAAGCGAAAGGGAAACCAGAGGAGCTCTCTCGACGCAGGACTCGGCTTGCTGAAGC
GCGCACGGCAAGAGGCGAGGGGCGGCGACTGGTGAGTACGCCAAAAATTTTGACTAGCGGAGGCTAGAAG
GAGAGAGATGGGTGCGAGAGCGTCAGTATTAAGCGGGGGAGAATTAGATCGCGATGGGAAAAAATTCGGT
TAAGGCCAGGGGGAAAGAAAAAATATAAATTAAAACATATAGTATGGGCAAGCAGGGAGCTAGAACGATT
CGCAGTTAATCCTGGCCTGTTAGAAACATCAGAAGGCTGTAGACAAATACTGGGACAGCTACAACCATCC
CTTCAGACAGGATCAGAAGAACTTAGATCATTATATAATACAGTAGCAACCCTCTATTGTGTGCATCAAA
GGATAGAGATAAAAGACACCAAGGAAGCTTTAGACAAGATAGAGGAAGAGCAAAACAAAAGTAAGACCAC
CGCACAGCAAGCGGCCGCTGATCTTCAGACCTGGAGGAGGAGATATGAGGGACAATTGGAGAAGTGAATT
ATATAAATATAAAGTAGTAAAAATTGAACCATTAGGAGTAGCACCCACCAAGGCAAAGAGAAGAGTGGTG
CAGAGAGAAAAAAGAGCAGTGGGAATAGGAGCTTTGTTCCTTGGGTTCTTGGGAGCAGCAGGAAGCACTA
TGGGCGCAGCGTCAATGACGCTGACGGTACAGGCCAGACAATTATTGTCTGGTATAGTGCAGCAGCAGAA
CAATTTGCTGAGGGCTATTGAGGCGCAACAGCATCTGTTGCAACTCACAGTCTGGGGCATCAAGCAGCTC
CAGGCAAGAATCCTGGCTGTGGAAAGATACCTAAAGGATCAACAGCTCCTGGGGATTTGGGGTTGCTCTG
GAAAACTCATTTGCACCACTGCTGTGCCTTGGAATGCTAGTTGGAGTAATAAATCTCTGGAACAGATTTG
GAATCACACGACCTGGATGGAGTGGGACAGAGAAATTAACAATTACACAAGCTTAATACACTCCTTAATT
GAAGAATCGCAAAACCAGCAAGAAAAGAATGAACAAGAATTATTGGAATTAGATAAATGGGCAAGTTTGT
GGAATTGGTTTAACATAACAAATTGGCTGTGGTATATAAAATTATTCATAATGATAGTAGGAGGCTTGGT
AGGTTTAAGAATAGTTTTTGCTGTACTTTCTATAGTGAATAGAGTTAGGCAGGGATATTCACCATTATCG
TTTCAGACCCACCTCCCAACCCCGAGGGGACCCATGCATTGCATCTCAATTAGTCAGCAACCAGGTGTGG
AAAGTCCCCAGGCTCCCCAGCAGGCAGAAGTATGCAAAGCATGCGTCTCAATTAGTCAGCAACCATAGTC
CCGCCCCTAACTCCGCCCATCCCGCCCCTAACTCCGCCCAGTTCCGCCCATTCTCCGCCCCATGGCTGAC
TAATTTTTTTTATTTATGCAGAGGCCGAGGCCGCCTCGGCCTCTGAGCTATTCCAGAAGTAGTGAGGAGG
CTTTTTTGGAGGCCTAGGCTTTTGCAAAAAGCTTTCTAGAGGTACCACCGGAGCTTACCATGACCGAGTA
CAAGCCCACGGTGCGCCTCGCCACCCGCGACGACGTCCCCAGGGCCGTACGCACCCTCGCCGCCGCGTTC
GCCGACTACCCCGCCACGCGCCACACCGTCGATCCGGACCGCCACATCGAGCGGGTCACCGAGCTGCAAG
AACTCTTCCTCACGCGCGTCGGGCTCGACATCGGCAAGGTGTGGGTCGCGGACGACGGCGCCGCCGTGGC
GGTCTGGACCACGCCGGAGAGCGTCGAAGCGGGGGCGGTGTTCGCCGAGATCGGCCCGCGCATGGCCGAG
TTGAGCGGTTCCCGGCTGGCCGCGCAGCAACAGATGGAAGGCCTCCTGGCGCCGCACCGGCCCAAGGAGC
CCGCGTGGTTCCTGGCCACCGTCGGCGTCTCGCCCGACCACCAGGGCAAGGGTCTGGGCAGCGCCGTCGT
GCTCCCCGGAGTGGAGGCGGCCGAGCGCGCCGGGGTGCCCGCCTTCCTGGAGACCTCCGCGCCCCGCAAC
CTCCCCTTCTACGAGCGGCTCGGCTTCACCGTCACCGCCGACGTCGAGGTGCCCGAAGGACCGCGCACCT
GGTGCATGACCCGCAAGCCCGGTGCCAGTTAACGAATTCTAGATCTTGAGACAAATGGCAGTATTCATCC
ACAATTTTAAAAGAAAAGGGGGGATTGGGGGGTACAGTGCAGGGGAAAGAATAGTAGACATAATAGCAAC
AGACATACAAACTAAAGAATTACAAAAACAAATTACAAAAATTCAAAATTTTCGGGTTTATTACAGGGAC
AGCAGAGATCCACTTTGGCGCCGGCTCGAGGCCTGCAGGTGCAAAGATGGATAAAGTTTTAAACAGAGAG
GAATCTTTGCAGCTAATGGACCTTCTAGGTCTTGAAAGGAGTGGGAATTGGCTCCGGTGCCCGTCAGTGG
GCAGAGCGCACATCGCCCACAGTCCCCGAGAAGTTGGGGGGAGGGGTCGGCAATTGAACCGGTGCCTAGA
GAAGGTGGCGCGGGGTAAACTGGGAAAGTGATGTCGTGTACTGGCTCCGCCTTTTTCCCGAGGGTGGGGG
AGAACCGTATATAAGTGCAGTAGTCGCCGTGAACGTTCTTTTTCGCAACGGGTTTGCCGCCAGAACACAG
GTAAGTGCCGTGTGTGGTTCCCGCGGGCCTGGCCTCTTTACGGGTTATGGCCCTTGCGTGCCTTGAATTA
CTTCCACCTGGCTGCAGTACGTGATTCTTGATCCCGAGCTTCGGGTTGGAAGTGGGTGGGAGAGTTCGAG
GCCTTGCGCTTAAGGAGCCCCTTCGCCTCGTGCTTGAGTTGAGGCCTGGCCTGGGCGCTGGGGCCGCCGC
GTGCGAATCTGGTGGCACCTTCGCGCCTGTCTCGCTGCTTTCGATAAGTCTCTAGCCATTTAAAATTTTT
GATGACCTGCTGCGACGCTTTTTTTCTGGCAAGATAGTCTTGTAAATGCGGGCCAAGATCTGCACACTGG
TATTTCGGTTTTTGGGGCCGCGGGCGGCGACGGGGCCCGTGCGTCCCAGCGCACATGTTCGGCGAGGCGG
GGCCTGCGAGCGCGGCCACCGAGAATCGGACGGGGGTAGTCTCAAGCTGGCCGGCCTGCTCTGGTGCCTG
GCCTCGCGCCGCCGTGTATCGCCCCGCCCTGGGCGGCAAGGCTGGCCCGGTCGGCACCAGTTGCGTGAGC
GGAAAGATGGCCGCTTCCCGGCCCTGCTGCAGGGAGCTCAAAATGGAGGACGCGGCGCTCGGGAGAGCGG
GCGGGTGAGTCACCCACACAAAGGAAAAGGGCCTTTCCGTCCTCAGCCGTCGCTTCATGTGACTCCACGG
AGTACCGGGCGCCGTCCAGGCACCTCGATTAGTTCTCGAGCTTTTGGAGTACGTCGTCTTTAGGTTGGGG
GGAGGGGTTTTATGCGATGGAGTTTCCCCACACTGAGTGGGTGGAGACTGAAGTTAGGCCAGCTTGGCAC
TTGATGTAATTCTCCTTGGAATTTGCCCTTTTTGAGTTTGGATCTTGGTTCATTCTCAAGCCTCAGACAG
TGGTTCAAAGTTTTTTTCTTCCATTTCAGGTGTCGTGAGGCTAGCACCGCCACCATGACGGGCAGCAGCG
TCTTCGACTACATTCACCCTGGGGACCACTCAGAGGTGCTGGAGCAACTGGGGCTGCGGACGCCGACGCC
CGGCCCCCCAACCCCGCCCTCCGTCTCCTCTTCCTCCTCCTCTTCCTCTTCGCTTGCAGATACCCCCGAG
ATCGAGGCCAGCCTCACCAAGGTGCCCCCCTCCTCCCTGGTCCAGGAGCGCTCCTTCTTTGTCCGCATGA
AATCCACGCTCACCAAGAGGGGGCTGCACGTCAAGGCCTCAGGGTACAAGGTCATCCACGTGACTGGGCG
CCTTCGGGCCCACGCCCTGGGCCTTGTGGCCCTCGGGCACACGTTGCCCCCGGCCCCCCTGGCTGAGCTG
CCACTCCATGGACACATGATCGTCTTCCGTCTCAGCCTGGGTCTCACCATCCTTGCTTGTGAGAGCAGAG
TCAGCGACCACATGGACCTGGGGCCCTCAGAGCTGGTGGGCCGCAGCTGCTACCAGTTTGTCCACGGACA
GGACGCCACGAGGATCCGCCAGAGCCACGTGGACTCGTGCCGGGGGCTTCGTGTGGCTGCAGTCTGTGGC
CACAGTGGCTGGGAGCGGGAAGAGCCCCGGGGAGCACCATGTGCTTTGGGTCAGCCACGTGCTCAGCCAA
GCCGAGGGTGGCCAAACTCCTTTGGATGCCTTCCAGCTTCCAGCCAGCGTGGCCTGTAGTAATGAACTAG
TCCGTAACTTGAAAGTATTTCGATTTCTTGGCTTTATATATCTTGTGGAAAGGACGAATCACAGGTTCCC
TCAACATCATGACGCGTTAAGTCGACAATCAACCTCTGGATTACAAAATTTGTGAAAGATTGACTGGTAT
TCTTAACTATGTTGCTCCTTTTACGCTATGTGGATACGCTGCTTTAATGCCTTTGTATCATGCTATTGCT
TCCCGTATGGCTTTCATTTTCTCCTCCTTGTATAAATCCTGGTTGCTGTCTCTTTATGAGGAGTTGTGGC
CCGTTGTCAGGCAACGTGGCGTGGTGTGCACTGTGTTTGCTGACGCAACCCCCACTGGTTGGGGCATTGC
CACCACCTGTCAGCTCCTTTCCGGGACTTTCGCTTTCCCCCTCCCTATTGCCACGGCGGAACTCATCGCC
GCCTGCCTTGCCCGCTGCTGGACAGGGGCTCGGCTGTTGGGCACTGACAATTCCGTGGTGTTGTCGGGGA
AATCATCGTCCTTTCCTTGGCTGCTCGCCTGTGTTGCCACCTGGATTCTGCGCGGGACGTCCTTCTGCTA
CGTCCCTTCGGCCCTCAATCCAGCGGACCTTCCTTCCCGCGGCCTGCTGCCGGCTCTGCGGCCTCTTCCG
CGTCTTCGCCTTCGCCCTCAGACGAGTCGGATCTCCCTTTGGGCCGCCTCCCCGCGTCGACTTTAAGACC
AATGACTTACAAGGCAGCTGTAGATCTTAGCCACTTTTTAAAAGAAAAGGGGGGACTGGAAGGGCTAATT
CACTCCCAACGAAGACAAGATCTGCTTTTTGCTTGTACTGGGTCTCTCTGGTTAGACCAGATCTGAGCCT
GGGAGCTCTCTGGCTAACTAGGGAACCCACTGCTTAAGCCTCAATAAAGCTTGCCTTGAGTGCTTCAAGT
AGTGTGTGCCCGTCTGTTGTGTGACTCTGGTAACTAGAGATCCCTCAGACCCTTTTAGTCAGTGTGGAAA
ATCTCTAGCAGTACGTATAGTAGTTCATGTCATCTTATTATTCAGTATTTATAACTTGCAAAGAAATGAA
TATCAGAGAGTGAGAGGAACTTGTTTATTGCAGCTTATAATGGTTACAAATAAAGCAATAGCATCACAAA
TTTCACAAATAAAGCATTTTTTTCACTGCATTCTAGTTGTGGTTTGTCCAAACTCATCAATGTATCTTAT
CATGTCTGGCTCTAGCTATCCCGCCCCTAACTCCGCCCATCCCGCCCCTAACTCCGCCCAGTTCCGCCCA
TTCTCCGCCCCATGGCTGACTAATTTTTTTTATTTATGCAGAGGCCGAGGCCGCCTCGGCCTCTGAGCTA
TTCCAGAAGTAGTGAGGAGGCTTTTTTGGAGGCCTAGGGACGTACCCAATTCGCCCTATAGTGAGTCGTA
TTACGCGCGCTCACTGGCCGTCGTTTTACAACGTCGTGACTGGGAAAACCCTGGCGTTACCCAACTTAAT
CGCCTTGCAGCACATCCCCCTTTCGCCAGCTGGCGTAATAGCGAAGAGGCCCGCACCGATCGCCCTTCCC
AACAGTTGCGCAGCCTGAATGGCGAATGGG
[124 nt withheld, positions 6401-6524]
C
[91 nt withheld, positions 6526-6616]
A
[49 nt withheld, positions 6618-6666]
CCTTTGACGTTGGAGTCCACGTTCTTT
[37 nt withheld, positions 6694-6730]
ACCCTATCTCGGTCTATTCTTTTGATTTATAAGGGATTTTGCCGATTTCGGCCTATTGGTTAAAAAATGA
GCTGATTTAACAAAAATTTAACGCGAATTTTAACAAAATATTAACGCTTACAATTTAGGTGGCACTTTTC
GGGGAAATGTGCGCGGAACCCCTATTTGTTTATTTTTCTAAATACATTCAAATATGTATCCGCTCATGAG
ACAATAACCCTGATAAATGCTTCAATAATATTGAAAAAGGAAGAGTATGAGTATTCAACATTTCCGTGTC
GCCCTTATTCCCTTTTTTGCGGCATTTTGCCTTCCTGTTTTTGCTCACCCAGAAACGCTGGTGAAAGTAA
AAGATGCTGAAGATCAGTTGGGTGCACGAGTGGGTTACATCGAACTGGATCTCAACAGCGGTAAGATCCT
TGAGAGTTTTCGCCCCGAAGAACGTTTTCCAATGATGAGCACTTTTAAAGTTCTGCTATGTGGCGCGGTA
TTATCCCGTATTGACGCCGGGCAAGAGCAACTCGGTCGCCGCATACACTATTCTCAGAATGACTTGGTTG
AGTACTCACCAGTCACAGAAAAGCATCTTACGGATGGCATGACAGTAAGAGAATTATGCAGTGCTGCCAT
AACCATGAGTGATAACACTGCGGCCAACTTACTTCTGACAACGATCGGAGGACCGAAGGAGCTAACCGCT
TTTTTGCACAACATGGGGGATCATGTAACTCGCCTTGATCGTTGGGAACCGGAGCTGAATGAAGCCATAC
CAAACGACGAGCGTGACACCACGATGCCTGTAGCAATGGCAACAACGTTGCGCAAACTATTAACTGGCGA
ACTACTTACTCTAGCTTCCCGGCAACAATTAATAGACTGGATGGAGGCGGATAAAGTTGCAGGACCACTT
CTGCGCTCGGCCCTTCCGGCTGGCTGGTTTATTGCTGATAAATCTGGAGCCGGTGAGCGTGGGTCTCGCG
GTATCATTGCAGCACTGGGGCCAGATGGTAAGCCCTCCCGTATCGTAGTTATCTACACGACGGGGAGTCA
GGCAACTATGGATGAACGAAATAGACAGATCGCTGAGATAGGTGCCTCACTGATTAAGCATTGGTAACTG
TCAGACCAAGTTTACTCATATATACTTTAGATTGATTTAAAACTTCATTTTTAATTTAAAAGGATCTAGG
TGAAGATCCTTTTTGATAATCTCATGACCAAAATCCCTTAACGTGAGTTTTCGTTCCACTGAGCGTCAGA
CCCCGTAGAAAAGATCAAAGGATCTTCTTGAGATCCTTTTTTTCTGCGCGTAATCTGCTGCTTGCAAACA
AAAAAACCACCGCTACCAGCGGTGGTTTGTTTGCCGGATCAAGAGCTACCAACTCTTTTTCCGAAGGTAA
CTGGCTTCAGCAGAGCGCAGATACCAAATACTGTTCTTCTAGTGTAGCCGTAGTTAGGCCACCACTTCAA
GAACTCTGTAGCACCGCCTACATACCTCGCTCTGCTAATCCTGTTACCAGTGGCTGCTGCCAGTGGCGAT
AAGTCGTGTCTTACCGGGTTGGACTCAAGACGATAGTTACCGGATAAGGCGCAGCGGTCGGGCTGAACGG
GGGGTTCGTGCACACAGCCCAGCTTGGAGCGAACGACCTACACCGAACTGAGATACCTACAGCGTGAGCT
ATGAGAAAGCGCCACGCTTCCCGAAGGGAGAAAGGCGGACAGGTATCCGGTAAGCGGCAGGGTCGGAACA
GGAGAGCGCACGAGGGAGCTTCCAGGGGGAAACGCCTGGTATCTTTATAGTCCTGTCGGGTTTCGCCACC
TCTGACTTGAGCGTCGATTTTTGTGATGCTCGTCAGGGGGGCGGAGCCTATGGAAAAACGCCAGCAACGC
GGCCTTTTTACGGTTCCTGGCCTTTTGCTGGCCTTTTGCTCACATGTTCTTTCCTGCGTTATCCCCTGAT
TCTGTGGATAACCGTATTACCGCCTTTGAGTGAGCTGATACCGCTCGCCGCAGCCGAACGACCGAGCGCA
GCGAGTCAGTGAGCGAGGAAGCGGAAGAGCGCCCAATACGCAAACCGCCTCTCCCCGCGCGTTGGCCGAT
TCATTAATGCAGCTGGCACGACAGGTTTCCCGACTGGAAAGCGGGCAGTGAGCGCAACGCAATTAATGTG
AGTTAGCTCACTCATTAGGCACCCCAGGCTTTACACTTTATGCTTCCGGCTCGTATGTTGTGTGGAATTG
TGAGCGGATAACAATTTCACACAGGAAACAGCTATGACCATGATTACGCCAAGCGCGCAATTAACCCTCA
CTAAAGGGAACAAAAGCTGGAGCTGCAAGC
