>Addgene plasmid #142315 | TFORF2028 | depositor partial sequence | sequence record 279083 | Insert
ACCGCCACCATGACGGGCAGCAGCGTCTTCGACTACATTCACCCTGGGGACCACTCAGAGGTGCTGGAGC
AACTGGGGCTGCGGACGCCGACGCCCGGCCCCCCAACCCCGCCCTCCGTCTCCTCTTCCTCCTCCTCTTC
CTCTTCGCTTGCAGATACCCCCGAGATCGAGGCCAGCCTCACCAAGGTGCCCCCCTCCTCCCTGGTCCAG
GAGCGCTCCTTCTTTGTCCGCATGAAATCCACGCTCACCAAGAGGGGGCTGCACGTCAAGGCCTCAGGGT
ACAAGGTCATCCACGTGACTGGGCGCCTTCGGGCCCACGCCCTGGGCCTTGTGGCCCTCGGGCACACGTT
GCCCCCGGCCCCCCTGGCTGAGCTGCCACTCCATGGACACATGATCGTCTTCCGTCTCAGCCTGGGTCTC
ACCATCCTTGCTTGTGAGAGCAGAGTCAGCGACCACATGGACCTGGGGCCCTCAGAGCTGGTGGGCCGCA
GCTGCTACCAGTTTGTCCACGGACAGGACGCCACGAGGATCCGCCAGAGCCACGTGGACTCGTGCCGGGG
GCTTCGTGTGGCTGCAGTCTGTGGCCACAGTGGCTGGGAGCGGGAAGAGCCCCGGGGAGCACCATGTGCT
TTGGGTCAGCCACGTGCTCAGCCAAGCCGAGGGTGGCCAAACTCCTTTGGATGCCTTCCAGCTTCCAGCC
AGCGTGGCCTGTAGTAATGAACTAGTCCGTAACTTGAAAGTATTTCGATTTCTTGGCTTTATATATCTTG
TGGAAAGGACGAATCACAGGTTCCCTCAACATCATG
