>Addgene plasmid #142315 | TFORF2028 | depositor partial sequence | sequence record 279084 | Barcode
ATCACAGGTTCCCTCAACATCATG
